>Addgene plasmid #17845 | pcDNA-Mirk (YF) | addgene partial sequence | sequence record 23780 | 17845 with CMV-F
TTAGCAGAGCTCTCTGGCTACTAGAGAACCCACTGCTTACTGGCTTATCGAAATTAATACGACTCACTAT
AGGGAGACCCAAGCTGGCTAGCGTTTAAACTTAAGCTTACCATGGGGGGTTCTCATCATCATCATCATCA
TGGTATGGCTAGCATGACTGGTGGACAGCAAATGGGTCGGGATCTGTACGACGATGACGATAAGGTACCT
AGGATCCAGTGTGGTGGAATTCTGCAGATCCTCGCTCCCCTGCGGCCCTCTGAGCCCACCATGGCCGTCC
CACCGGGCCATGGTCCCTTCTCTGGCTTCCCAGGGCCCCAGGAGCACACGCAGGTATTGCCTGATGTGCG
GCTACTGCCTCGGAGGCTGCCCCTGGCCTTCCGGGATGCAACCTCAGCCCCGCTGCGTAAGCTCTCTGTG
GACCTCATCAAGACCTACAAGCACATCAATGAGGTATACTATGCGAAGAAGAAGCGGCGGGCCCAGCAGG
CGCCACCCCAGGATTCGAGCAACAAGAAGGAGAAGAAGGTCCTGAACCATGGTTATGATGACGACAACCA
TGACTACATCGTGCGCAGTGGCGAGCGCTGGCTGGAGCGCTACGAAATTGACTCGCTCATTGGCAAAGGC
TCCTTTGGCCAGGTGGTGAAAGCCTATGATCATCAGACCCAGGAGCTTGTGGCCATCAAGATCATCAAGA
ACAAAAAGGCTTTCCTGAACCAGGCCCAGATTGAGCTGCGGCTGCTGGAGCTGATGAAC
