[The description below was written by a language model from this plasmid's Addgene catalogue record.]
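Description:
pcDNA-Mirk (YF) is a mammalian expression plasmid built on the Invitrogen pcDNA3.1/HisA backbone (about 5.5 kb without insert) carrying a mutant form of human Mirk, also known as DYRK1B. It is maintained in bacteria as a high-copy plasmid under ampicillin selection, and it carries a neomycin resistance marker that allows G418 selection of stably transfected mammalian cells. The record does not include a feature table or name the promoter. The T7 and BGH-reverse sequencing primers indicate that the insert lies between a T7 promoter site and the BGH polyadenylation region, as is standard for the pcDNA3.1 series, where expression is normally driven by the CMV immediate-early promoter.

The roughly 2 kb insert is a StuI fragment of the mirk/dyrk1b gene, blunt-ligated into the vector's EcoRV site. This destroyed the EcoRV site at both junctions, and the depositor notes that a new BamHI site was created at the 3′ end. The backbone supplies an N-terminal 6xHis tag and an Xpress epitope, so the kinase is produced as a fusion protein that can be purified on metal-affinity resin and detected or immunoprecipitated with anti-Xpress antibody. The coding sequence carries the Y271/273F double substitution, replacing two tyrosines with non-phosphorylatable phenylalanines. The record does not state the functional consequence, but such mutants are generally used to test the role of tyrosine phosphorylation in kinase activity. The associated publication concerns Mirk as a MAP kinase substrate that mediates colon cancer cell survival, so this construct is probably a mutant comparator to wild-type Mirk in transfection studies.
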