Addgene plasmid #17845: pcDNA-Mirk (YF)
Depositing lab: Eileen Friedman. Publication: Mirk protein kinase is a mitogen-activated protein kinase substrate that mediates survival of colon cancer cells. Lee K, Deng X, Friedman E. Cancer Res. 2000 Jul 1. 60(13):3631-7. PubMed 10910078.
Backbone
  Vector backbone: pcDNA3.1/HisA
  Backbone manufacturer: Invitrogen
  Backbone size w/o insert (bp): 5500
  Vector type: Mammalian Expression
  Selectable markers: Neomycin (select with G418)
Growth in bacteria
  Bacterial resistance: Ampicillin, 100 μg/mL
  Growth temperature: 37°C
  Growth strain: DH5alpha
  Copy number: High Copy
Gene/Insert
  Gene/Insert name: Mirk (alt name: Dyrk1B)
  Species: H. sapiens (human)
  Insert size (bp): 2000
  Mutation: Y271/273F
  GenBank ID: AAF15893
  Entrez Gene: DYRK1B (a.k.a. AOMS3, MIRK)
  Tag / fusion protein: 6xHis (N terminal on backbone); Anti-XPress (N terminal on backbone)
  Cloning method: Restriction Enzyme; 5′ cloning site EcoRV (destroyed during cloning); 3′ cloning site EcoRV (destroyed during cloning)
  Sequencing primers: 5′ T7; 3′ BGH rev
Terms and licenses: Academic/Nonprofit Terms; Industry Terms: Not Available to Industry
Depositor comments: The insert is an StuI fragment of the mirk/dyrk1b gene. The EcoRV site was destroyed during cloning, but a new BamHI site was generated at the 3' end.
How to cite: pcDNA-Mirk (YF) was a gift from Eileen Friedman (Addgene plasmid # 17845 ; http://n2t.net/addgene:17845 ; RRID:Addgene_17845)
